>Addgene plasmid #207350 | CSII-mApple | addgene full sequence | sequence record 412915 | Addgene NGS Result
GACGGATCGGGAGATCTCCCGATCCCCTATGGTGCACTCTCAGTACAATCTGCTCTGATGCCGCATAGTT
AAGCCAGTATCTGCTCCCTGCTTGTGTGTTGGAGGTCGCTGAGTAGTGCGCGAGCAAAATTTAAGCTACA
ACAAGGCAAGGCTTGACCGACAATTGCATGAAGAATCTGCTTAGGGTTAGGCGTTTTGCGCTGCTTCGCG
ATGTACGGGCCAGATATACGCGTTGACATTGATTATTGACTAGTTATTAATAGTAATCAATTACGGGGTC
ATTAGTTCATAGCCCATATATGGAGTTCCGCGTTACATAACTTACGGTAAATGGCCCGCCTGGCTGACCG
CCCAACGACCCCCGCCCATTGACGTCAATAATGACGTATGTTCCCATAGTAACGCCAATAGGGACTTTCC
ATTGACGTCAATGGGTGGAGTATTTACGGTAAACTGCCCACTTGGCAGTACATCAAGTGTATCATATGCC
AAGTACGCCCCCTATTGACGTCAATGACGGTAAATGGCCCGCCTGGCATTATGCCCAGTACATGACCTTA
TGGGACTTTCCTACTTGGCAGTACATCTACGTATTAGTCATCGCTATTACCATGGTGATGCGGTTTTGGC
AGTACATCAATGGGCGTGGATAGCGGTTTGACTCACGGGGATTTCCAAGTCTCCACCCCATTGACGTCAA
TGGGAGTTTGTTTTGGCACCAAAATCAACGGGACTTTCCAAAATGTCGTAACAACTCCGCCCCATTGACG
CAAATGGGCGGTAGGCGTGTACGGTGGGAGGTCTATATAAGCAGCGCGTTTTGCCTGTACTGGGTCTCTC
TGGTTAGACCAGATCTGAGCCTGGGAGCTCTCTGGCTAACTAGGGAACCCACTGCTTAAGCCTCAATAAA
GCTTGCCTTGAGTGCTTCAAGTAGTGTGTGCCCGTCTGTTGTGTGACTCTGGTAACTAGAGATCCCTCAG
ACCCTTTTAGTCAGTGTGGAAAATCTCTAGCAGTGGCGCCCGAACAGGGACTTGAAAGCGAAAGGGAAAC
CAGAGGAGCTCTCTCGACGCAGGACTCGGCTTGCTGAAGCGCGCACGGCAAGAGGCGAGGGGCGGCGACT
GGTGAGTACGCCAAAAATTTTGACTAGCGGAGGCTAGAAGGAGAGAGATGGGTGCGAGAGCGTCAGTATT
AAGCGGGGGAGAATTAGATCGCGATGGGAAAAAATTCGGTTAAGGCCAGGGGGAAAGAAAAAATATAAAT
TAAAACATATAGTATGGGCAAGCAGGGAGCTAGAACGATTCGCAGTTAATCCTGGCCTGTTAGAAACATC
AGAAGGCTGTAGACAAATACTGGGACAGCTACAACCATCCCTTCAGACAGGATCAGAAGAACTTAGATCA
TTATATAATACAGTAGCAACCCTCTATTGTGTGCATCAAAGGATAGAGATAAAAGACACCAAGGAAGCTT
TAGACAAGATAGAGGAAGAGCAAAACAAAAGTAAGACCACCGCACAGCAAGGGCCGCTGATCTTCAGACC
TGGAGGAGGAGATATGAGGGACAATTGGAGAAGTGAATTATATAAATATAAAGTAGTAAAAATTGAACCA
TTAGGAGTAGCACCCACCAAGGCAAAGAGAAGAGTGGTGCAGAGAGAAAAAAGAGCAGTGGGAATAGGAG
CTTTGTTCCTTGGGTTCTTGGGAGCAGCAGGAAGCACTATGGGCGCAGCGTCAATGACGCTGACGGTACA
GGCCAGACAATTATTGTCTGGTATAGTGCAGCAGCAGAACAATTTGCTGAGGGCTATTGAGGCGCAACAG
CATCTGTTGCAACTCACAGTCTGGGGCATCAAGCAGCTCCAGGCAAGAATCCTGGCTGTGGAAAGATACC
TAAAGGATCAACAGCTCCTGGGGATTTGGGGTTGCTCTGGAAAACTCATTTGCACCACTGCTGTGCCTTG
GAATGCTAGTTGGAGTAATAAATCTCTGGAACAGATTTGGAATCACACGACCTGGATGGAGTGGGACAGA
GAAATTAACAATTACACAAGCTTAATACACTCCTTAATTGAAGAATCGCAAAACCAGCAAGAAAAGAATG
AACAAGAATTATTGGAATTAGATAAATGGGCAAGTTTGTGGAATTGGTTTAACATAACAAATTGGCTGTG
GTATATAAAATTATTCATAATGATAGTAGGAGGCTTGGTAGGTTTAAGAATAGTTTTTGCTGTACTTTCT
ATAGTGAATAGAGTTAGGCAGGGATATTCACCATTATCGTTTCAGACCCACCTCCCAACCCCGAGGGGAC
CCGACAGGCCCGAAGGAATAGAAGAAGAAGGTGGAGAGAGAGACAGAGACAGATCCATTCGATTAGTGAA
CGGATCTACAAATGGCAGTATTCATCCACAATTTTAAAAGAAAAGGGGGGATTGGGGGGTACAGTGCAGG
GGAAAGAATAGTAGACATAATAGCAACAGACATACAAACTAAAGAATTACAAAAACAAATTACAAAAATT
CAAAATTTTCGGGTTTATTACAGGGACAGCAGAAATTCACTTTGAATTAATTCAAGCTTCGTGAGGCTCC
GGTGCCCGTCAGTGGGCAGAGCGCACATCGCCCACAGTCCCCGAGAAGTTGGGGGGAGGGGTCGGCAATT
GAACCGGTGCCTAGAGAAGGTGGCGCGGGGTAAACTGGGAAAGTGATGTCGTGTACTGGCTCCGCCTTTT
TCCCGAGGGTGGGGGAGAACCGTATATAAGTGCAGTAGTCGCCGTGAACGTTCTTTTTCGCAACGGGTTT
GCCGCCAGAACACAGGTAAGTGCCGTGTGTGGTTCCCGCGGGCCTGGCCTCTTTACGGGTTATGGCCCTT
GCGTGCCTTGAATTACTTCCACCTGGCTCCAGTACGTGATTCTTGATCCCGAGCTGGAGCCAGGGGCGGG
CCTTGCGCTTTAGGAGCCCCTTCGCCTCGTGCTTGAGTTGAGGCCTGGCCTGGGCGCTGGGGCCGCCGCG
TGCGAATCTGGTGGCACCTTCGCGCCTGTCTCGCTGCTTTCGATAAGTCTCTAGCCATTTAAAATTTTTG
ATGACCTGCTGCGACGCTTTTTTTCTGGCAAGATAGTCTTGTAAATGCGGGCCAGGATCTGCACACTGGT
ATTTCGGTTTTTGGGGCCGCGGGCGGCGACGGGGCCCGTGCGTCCCAGCGCACATGTTCGGCGAGGCGGG
GCCTGCGAGCGCGGCCACCGAGAATCGGACGGGGGTAGTCTCAAGCTGGCCGGCCTGCTCTGGTGCCTGG
CCTCGCGCCGCCGTGTATCGCCCCGCCCTGGGCGGCAAGGCTGGCCCGGTCGGCACCAGTTGCGTGAGCG
GAAAGATGGCCGCTTCCCGGCCCTGCTCCAGGGGGCTCAAAATGGAGGACGCGGCGCTCGGGAGAGCGGG
CGGGTGAGTCACCCACACAAAGGAAAGGGGCCTTTCCGTCCTCAGCCGTCGCTTCATGTGACTCCACGGA
GTACCGGGCGCCGTCCAGGCACCTCGATTAGTTCTGGAGCTTTTGGAGTACGTCGTCTTTAGGTTGGGGG
GAGGGGTTTTATGCGATGGAGTTTCCCCACACTGAGTGGGTGGAGACTGAAGTTAGGCCAGCTTGGCACT
TGATGTAATTCTCCTTGGAATTTGCCCTTTTTGAGTTTGGATCTTGGTTCATTCTCAAGCCTCAGACAGT
GGTTCAAAGTTTTTTTCTTCCATTTCAGGTGTCGTGAACACGCTACCGGTCTCGAGAATTCTGCAGTCGA
CGGTACCGCGGGCCCGGGATCCACCGGTCGCCACCATGGTGAGCAAGGGCGAGGAGAATAACATGGCCAT
CATCAAGGAGTTCATGCGCTTCAAGGTGCACATGGAGGGCTCCGTGAACGGCCACGAGTTCGAGATCGAG
GGCGAGGGCGAGGGCCGCCCCTACGAGGCCTTTCAGACCGCTAAGCTGAAGGTGACCAAGGGTGGCCCCC
TGCCCTTCGCCTGGGACATCCTGTCCCCTCAGTTCATGTACGGCTCCAAGGTCTACATTAAGCACCCAGC
CGACATCCCCGACTACTTCAAGCTGTCCTTCCCCGAGGGCTTCAGGTGGGAGCGCGTGATGAACTTCGAG
GACGGCGGCATTATTCACGTTAACCAGGACTCCTCCCTGCAGGACGGCGTGTTCATCTACAAGGTGAAGC
TGCGCGGCACCAACTTCCCCTCCGACGGCCCCGTAATGCAGAAGAAGACCATGGGCTGGGAGGCCTCCGA
GGAGCGGATGTACCCCGAGGACGGCGCCCTGAAGAGCGAGATCAAGAAGAGGCTGAAGCTGAAGGACGGC
GGCCACTACGCCGCCGAGGTCAAGACCACCTACAAGGCCAAGAAGCCCGTGCAGCTGCCCGGCGCCTACA
TCGTCGACATCAAGTTGGACATCGTGTCCCACAACGAGGACTACACCATCGTGGAACAGTACGAACGCGC
CGAGGGCCGCCACTCCACCGGCGGCATGGACGAGCTGTACAAGTAATCTAGAGTTAACATCGAGGGATCA
AGCTTATCGATAATCAACCTCTGGATTACAAAATTTGTGAAAGATTGACTGGTATTCTTAACTATGTTGC
TCCTTTTACGCTATGTGGATACGCTGCTTTAATGCCTTTGTATCATGCTATTGCTTCCCGTATGGCTTTC
ATTTTCTCCTCCTTGTATAAATCCTGGTTGCTGTCTCTTTATGAGGAGTTGTGGCCCGTTGTCAGGCAAC
GTGGCGTGGTGTGCACTGTGTTTGCTGACGCAACCCCCACTGGTTGGGGCATTGCCACCACCTGTCAGCT
CCTTTCCGGGACTTTCGCTTTCCCCCTCCCTATTGCCACGGCGGAACTCATCGCCGCCTGCCTTGCCCGC
TGCTGGACAGGGGCTCGGCTGTTGGGCACTGACAATTCCGTGGTGTTGTCGGGGAAGCTGACGTCCTTTC
CATGGCTGCTCGCCTGTGTTGCCACCTGGATTCTGCGCGGGACGTCCTTCTGCTACGTCCCTTCGGCCCT
CAATCCAGCGGACCTTCCTTCCCGCGGCCTGCTGCCGGCTCTGCGGCCTCTTCCGCGTCTTCGCCTTCGC
CCTCAGACGAGTCGGATCTCCCTTTGGGCCGCCTCCCCGCATCGATACCGTCGAGACCTAGAAAAACATG
GAGCAATCACAAGTAGCAATACAGCAGCTACCAATGCTGATTGTGCCTGGCTAGAAGCACAAGAGGAGGA
GGAGGTGGGTTTTCCAGTCACACCTCAGGTACCTTTAAGACCAATGACTTACAAGGCAGCTGTAGATCTT
AGCCACTTTTTAAAAGAAAAGGGGGGACTGGAAGGGCTAATTCACTCCCAACGAAGACAAGATATCCTTG
ATCTGTGGATCTACCACACACAAGGCTACTTCCCTGATTGGCAGAACTACACACCAGGGCCAGGGATCAG
ATATCCACTGACCTTTGGATGGTGCTACAAGCTAGTACCAGTTGAGCAAGAGAAGGTAGAAGAAGCCAAT
GAAGGAGAGAACACCCGCTTGTTACACCCTGTGAGCCTGCATGGGATGGATGACCCGGAGAGAGAAGTAT
TAGAGTGGAGGTTTGACAGCCGCCTAGCATTTCATCACATGGCCCGAGAGCTGCATCCGGACTGTACTGG
GTCTCTCTGGTTAGACCAGATCTGAGCCTGGGAGCTCTCTGGCTAACTAGGGAACCCACTGCTTAAGCCT
CAATAAAGCTTGCCTTGAGTGCTTCAAGTAGTGTGTGCCCGTCTGTTGTGTGACTCTGGTAACTAGAGAT
CCCTCAGACCCTTTTAGTCAGTGTGGAAAATCTCTAGCAGGGCCCGTTTAAACCCGCTGATCAGCCTCGA
CTGTGCCTTCTAGTTGCCAGCCATCTGTTGTTTGCCCCTCCCCCGTGCCTTCCTTGACCCTGGAAGGTGC
CACTCCCACTGTCCTTTCCTAATAAAATGAGGAAATTGCATCGCATTGTCTGAGTAGGTGTCATTCTATT
CTGGGGGGTGGGGTGGGGCAGGACAGCAAGGGGGAGGATTGGGAAGACAATAGCAGGCATGCTGGGGATG
CGGTGGGCTCTATGGCTTCTGAGGCGGAAAGAACCAGCTGGGGCTCTAGGGGGTATCCCC
[124 nt withheld, positions 6151-6274]
C
[91 nt withheld, positions 6276-6366]
A
[49 nt withheld, positions 6368-6416]
CCTTTGACGTTGGAGTCCACGTTCTTT
[37 nt withheld, positions 6444-6480]
ACCCTATCTCGGTCTATTCTTTTGATTTATAAGGGATTTTGCCGATTTCGGCCTATTGGTTAAAAAATGA
GCTGATTTAACAAAAATTTAACGCGAATTAATTCTGTGGAATGTGTGTCAGTTAGGGTGTGGAAAGTCCC
CAGGCTCCCCAGCAGGCAGAAGTATGCAAAGCATGCATCTCAATTAGTCAGCAACCAGGTGTGGAAAGTC
CCCAGGCTCCCCAGCAGGCAGAAGTATGCAAAGCATGCATCTCAATTAGTCAGCAACCATAGTCCCGCCC
CTAACTCCGCCCATCCCGCCCCTAACTCCGCCCAGTTCCGCCCATTCTCCGCCCCATGGCTGACTAATTT
TTTTTATTTATGCAGAGGCCGAGGCCGCCTCTGCCTGAGCTATTCCAGAAGTAGTGAGGAGGCTTTTTTG
GAGGCCTAGGCTTTTGCAAAAAGCTCCCGGGAGCTTGTATATCCATTTTCGGATCTGATCAGCACGTGTT
GACAATTAATCATCGGCATAGTATATCGGCATAGTATAATACGACAAGGTGAGGAACTAAACCATGGCCA
AGTTGACCAGTGCCGTTCCGGTGCTCACCGCGCGCGACGTCGCCGGAGCGGTCGAGTTCTGGACCGACCG
GCTCGGGTTCTCCCGGGACTTCGTGGAGGACGACTTCGCCGGTGTGGTCCGGGACGACGTGACCCTGTTC
ATCAGCGCGGTCCAGGACCAGGTGGTGCCGGACAACACCCTGGCCTGGGTGTGGGTGCGCGGCCTGGACG
AGCTGTACGCCGAGTGGTCGGAGGTCGTGTCCACGAACTTCCGGGACGCCTCCGGGCCGGCCATGACCGA
GATCGGCGAGCAGCCGTGGGGGCGGGAGTTCGCCCTGCGCGACCCGGCCGGCAACTGCGTGCACTTCGTG
GCCGAGGAGCAGGACTGACACGTGCTACGAGATTTCGATTCCACCGCCGCCTTCTATGAAAGGTTGGGCT
TCGGAATCGTTTTCCGGGACGCCGGCTGGATGATCCTCCAGCGCGGGGATCTCATGCTGGAGTTCTTCGC
CCACCCCAACTTGTTTATTGCAGCTTATAATGGTTACAAATAAAGCAATAGCATCACAAATTTCACAAAT
AAAGCATTTTTTTCACTGCATTCTAGTTGTGGTTTGTCCAAACTCATCAATGTATCTTATCATGTCTGTA
TACCGTCGACCTCTAGCTAGAGCTTGGCGTAATCATGGTCATAGCTGTTTCCTGTGTGAAATTGTTATCC
GCTCACAATTCCACACAACATACGAGCCGGAAGCATAAAGTGTAAAGCCTGGGGTGCCTAATGAGTGAGC
TAACTCACATTAATTGCGTTGCGCTCACTGCCCGCTTTCCAGTCGGGAAACCTGTCGTGCCAGCTGCATT
AATGAATCGGCCAACGCGCGGGGAGAGGCGGTTTGCGTATTGGGCGCTCTTCCGCTTCCTCGCTCACTGA
CTCGCTGCGCTCGGTCGTTCGGCTGCGGCGAGCGGTATCAGCTCACTCAAAGGCGGTAATACGGTTATCC
ACAGAATCAGGGGATAACGCAGGAAAGAACATGTGAGCAAAAGGCCAGCAAAAGGCCAGGAACCGTAAAA
AGGCCGCGTTGCTGGCGTTTTTCCATAGGCTCCGCCCCCCTGACGAGCATCACAAAAATCGACGCTCAAG
TCAGAGGTGGCGAAACCCGACAGGACTATAAAGATACCAGGCGTTTCCCCCTGGAAGCTCCCTCGTGCGC
TCTCCTGTTCCGACCCTGCCGCTTACCGGATACCTGTCCGCCTTTCTCCCTTCGGGAAGCGTGGCGCTTT
CTCATAGCTCACGCTGTAGGTATCTCAGTTCGGTGTAGGTCGTTCGCTCCAAGCTGGGCTGTGTGCACGA
ACCCCCCGTTCAGCCCGACCGCTGCGCCTTATCCGGTAACTATCGTCTTGAGTCCAACCCGGTAAGACAC
GACTTATCGCCACTGGCAGCAGCCACTGGTAACAGGATTAGCAGAGCGAGGTATGTAGGCGGTGCTACAG
AGTTCTTGAAGTGGTGGCCTAACTACGGCTACACTAGAAGAACAGTATTTGGTATCTGCGCTCTGCTGAA
GCCAGTTACCTTCGGAAAAAGAGTTGGTAGCTCTTGATCCGGCAAACAAACCACCGCTGGTAGCGGTGGT
TTTTTTGTTTGCAAGCAGCAGATTACGCGCAGAAAAAAAGGATCTCAAGAAGATCCTTTGATCTTTTCTA
CGGGGTCTGACGCTCAGTGGAACGAAAACTCACGTTAAGGGATTTTGGTCATGAGATTATCAAAAAGGAT
CTTCACCTAGATCCTTTTAAATTAAAAATGAAGTTTTAAATCAATCTAAAGTATATATGAGTAAACTTGG
TCTGACAGTTACCAATGCTTAATCAGTGAGGCACCTATCTCAGCGATCTGTCTATTTCGTTCATCCATAG
TTGCCTGACTCCCCGTCGTGTAGATAACTACGATACGGGAGGGCTTACCATCTGGCCCCAGTGCTGCAAT
GATACCGCGAGACCCACGCTCACCGGCTCCAGATTTATCAGCAATAAACCAGCCAGCCGGAAGGGCCGAG
CGCAGAAGTGGTCCTGCAACTTTATCCGCCTCCATCCAGTCTATTAATTGTTGCCGGGAAGCTAGAGTAA
GTAGTTCGCCAGTTAATAGTTTGCGCAACGTTGTTGCCATTGCTACAGGCATCGTGGTGTCACGCTCGTC
GTTTGGTATGGCTTCATTCAGCTCCGGTTCCCAACGATCAAGGCGAGTTACATGATCCCCCATGTTGTGC
AAAAAAGCGGTTAGCTCCTTCGGTCCTCCGATCGTTGTCAGAAGTAAGTTGGCCGCAGTGTTATCACTCA
TGGTTATGGCAGCACTGCATAATTCTCTTACTGTCATGCCATCCGTAAGATGCTTTTCTGTGACTGGTGA
GTACTCAACCAAGTCATTCTGAGAATAGTGTATGCGGCGACCGAGTTGCTCTTGCCCGGCGTCAATACGG
GATAATACCGCGCCACATAGCAGAACTTTAAAAGTGCTCATCATTGGAAAACGTTCTTCGGGGCGAAAAC
TCTCAAGGATCTTACCGCTGTTGAGATCCAGTTCGATGTAACCCACTCGTGCACCCAACTGATCTTCAGC
ATCTTTTACTTTCACCAGCGTTTCTGGGTGAGCAAAAACAGGAAGGCAAAATGCCGCAAAAAAGGGAATA
AGGGCGACACGGAAATGTTGAATACTCATACTCTTCCTTTTTCAATATTATTGAAGCATTTATCAGGGTT
ATTGTCTCATGAGCGGATACATATTTGAATGTATTTAGAAAAATAAACAAATAGGGGTTCCGCGCACATT
TCCCCGAAAAGTGCCACCTGACGTC
Features (pLannotate 1.2.2; 30 found; start..end, strand, type, name):
     28..80      -  misc_feature   bom (fragment): basis of mobility region from pBR322
    235..614     +  enhancer       CMV enhancer: human cytomegalovirus immediate early enhancer
    615..814     +  promoter       CMV promoter: human cytomegalovirus (CMV) immediate early promoter
    832..1012    +  LTR            5' LTR (truncated): truncated 5' long terminal repeat (LTR) from HIV-1
   1059..1184    +  misc_feature   HIV-1 Ψ: packaging signal of human immunodeficiency virus type 1
   1168..1506    +  CDS            HIV-1 gag (fragment): gag protein from human immunodeficiency virus 1; gag
   1676..1909    +  misc_feature   RRE: The Rev response element (RRE) of HIV-1 allows for Rev-dependent mRNA export from the nucleus to the cytoplasm.
   2286..2386    +  CDS            Rev (fragment): human immunodeficiency virus 1 (HIV-1) Rev protein; rev; enhances nuclear export of unspliced and incompletely spliced viral mRNAs
   2412..2529    +  misc_feature   cPPT/CTS: central polypurine tract and central termination sequence of HIV-1
   2585..3747    +  promoter       EF-1α promoter: strong constitutive promoter for human elongation factor EF-1α
   3766..3802    +  misc_feature   MCS (fragment): multiple cloning site
   3816..4526    +  CDS            mApple: photostable monomeric derivative of DsRed (Shaner et al., 2008) mammalian codon-optimized
   4562..5150    +  misc_feature   WPRE: woodchuck hepatitis virus posttranscriptional regulatory element
   5075..5662    +  CDS            nef: NEF_HV112 - Experimental evidence at protein level: Swiss-Prot protein existence level 1. Extracellular Nef protein targets CD4(+) T-lymphocytes for apoptosis by interacting with CXCR4 surface receptors. From Human immunodeficiency virus type 1 group M subtype B (isolate PCV12) (HIV-1).
   5669..5849    +  LTR            5' LTR (truncated): truncated 5' long terminal repeat (LTR) from HIV-1
   5881..6105    +  polyA_signal   bGH poly(A) signal: bovine growth hormone polyadenylation signal
   6109..6130    +  promoter       SV40 promoter (fragment): SV40 enhancer and early promoter
   6151..6579    +  rep_origin     f1 ori (sequence partly withheld): f1 bacteriophage origin of replication; arrow indicates direction of (+) strand synthesis
   6593..6920    +  promoter       SV40 promoter: SV40 enhancer and early promoter
   6968..7015    +  promoter       EM7 promoter: synthetic bacterial promoter&nbsp
   7034..7408    +  CDS            BleoR: antibiotic-binding protein; Sh ble from Streptoalloteichus hindustanus; confers resistance to bleomycin, phleomycin, and Zeocin™
   7418..7543    +  CDS            ble (fragment): BLE_KLEPN - Experimental evidence at protein level: Swiss-Prot protein existence level 1. Binding protein with a strong affinity to the bleomycin family of antibiotics. Binds to CL990; an antimitotic-antibiotic compound. From Klebsiella pneumoniae.
   7538..7659    +  polyA_signal   SV40 poly(A) signal: SV40 polyadenylation signal
   7732..7748    -  protein_bind   lac operator: The lac repressor binds to the lac operator to inhibit transcription in E. coli. This inhibition can be relieved by adding lactose or isopropyl-β-D-thiogalactopyranoside (IPTG). lac repressor encoded by lacI
   7756..7786    -  promoter       lac promoter: promoter for the E. coli lac operon
   7801..7822    -  protein_bind   CAP binding site: CAP binding activates transcription in the presence of cAMP. E. coli catabolite activator protein
   7835..7927    -  CDS            lacI (fragment): lac repressor; lacI; The lac repressor binds to the lac operator to inhibit transcription in E. coli. This inhibition can be relieved by adding lactose or isopropyl-β-D-thiogalactopyranoside (IPTG).
   8110..8698    -  rep_origin     ori: high-copy-number ColE1/pMB1/pBR322/pUC origin of replication
   8869..9729    -  CDS            AmpR: β-lactamase; bla; confers resistance to ampicillin, carbenicillin, and related antibiotics
   9730..9834    -  promoter       AmpR promoter: bla
