[The description below was written by a language model from this plasmid's Addgene catalogue record and pLannotate feature annotations shown in this document.]
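Description:
CSII-mApple is a 9,865-nt plasmid catalogued as a mammalian expression vector for the red fluorescent protein mApple. Its feature table shows that the csII backbone is an HIV-1-derived lentiviral transfer vector. In bacteria it is maintained at high copy through a ColE1/pUC-type origin and selected with ampicillin via the AmpR β-lactamase gene and its promoter. An f1 phage origin and remnants of lac regulatory sequence and the pBR322 bom region are also present in the backbone.

The viral cassette begins with a CMV enhancer/promoter fused to a truncated 5' LTR, an arrangement that normally drives genomic RNA transcription in packaging cells without Tat. It is followed by the Ψ packaging signal with a partial gag sequence, the Rev response element for nuclear export of unspliced RNA, and the cPPT/CTS element, which improves nuclear import of the reverse-transcribed genome. Within this frame, the strong constitutive human EF-1α promoter drives a mammalian codon-optimised mApple coding sequence, a photostable monomeric DsRed derivative inserted by Gibson cloning just downstream of a residual multiple cloning site. A WPRE follows to enhance transcript stability and expression. The cassette ends with nef-derived sequence, a truncated LTR and a bGH polyadenylation signal.

Outside the viral region, an SV40 promoter/EM7 promoter pair drives BleoR with an SV40 poly(A), offering Zeocin selection in mammalian cells or bacteria after direct transfection. The plasmid expresses untagged mApple by transfection or, judging from its elements, by lentiviral transduction. The record does not specify how it was used experimentally.
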