Addgene plasmid #207350: CSII-mApple
Purpose: Mammalian expression of mApple
Depositing lab: Suzanne Pfeffer. Depositing organization: Stanford University. Publication: Localization of PPM1H phosphatase tunes Parkinson's disease-linked LRRK2 kinase-mediated Rab GTPase phosphorylation and ciliogenesis. Yeshaw WM, Adhikari A, Chiang CY, Dhekne HS, Wawro PS, Pfeffer SR. Proc Natl Acad Sci U S A. 2023 Oct 31;120(44):e2315171120. doi: 10.1073/pnas.2315171120. Epub 2023 Oct 27. PubMed 37889931.
Backbone
  Vector backbone: csII
  Vector type: Mammalian Expression
Growth in bacteria
  Bacterial resistance: Ampicillin, 100 μg/mL
  Growth temperature: 37°C
  Growth strain: DH5alpha
  Copy number: High Copy
Gene/Insert
  Gene/Insert name: mApple
  Species: Synthetic
  Cloning method: Gibson Cloning
Terms and licenses: Academic/Nonprofit Terms; Industry Terms: Not Available to Industry
How to cite: CSII-mApple was a gift from Suzanne Pfeffer (Addgene plasmid # 207350 ; http://n2t.net/addgene:207350 ; RRID:Addgene_207350)
